>Addgene plasmid #186854 | pTRE3G-human cGASdeltaN | addgene full sequence | sequence record 366042 | Addgene NGS Result
TTACGGTAAATGGCCCGCCTGGCTGACCGCCCAACGACCCCCGCCCATTGACGTCAATAATGACGTATGT
TCCCATAGTAACGCCAATAGGGACTTTCCATTGACGTCAATGGGTGGAGTATTTACGGTAAACTGCCCAC
TTGGCAGTACATCAAGTGTATCATATGCCAAGTACGCCCCCTATTGACGTCAATGACGGTAAATGGCCCG
CCTGGCATTATGCCCAGTACATGACCTTATGGGACTTTCCTACTTGGCAGTACATCTACGTATTAGTCAT
CGCTATTACCATGGTGATGCGGTTTTGGCAGTACATCAATGGGCGTGGATAGCGGTTTGACTCACGGGGA
TTTCCAAGTCTCCACCCCATTGACGTCAATGGGAGTTTGTTTTGGCACCAAAATCAACGGGACTTTCCAA
AATGTCGTAACAACTCCGCCCCATTGACGCAAATGGGCGGTAGGCGTGTACGGTGGGAGGTCTATATAAG
CAGAGCTCAATAAAAGAGCCCACAACCCCTCACTCGGCGCGCCAGTCTTCCGATAGACTGCGTCGCCCGG
GTACCCGTATTCCCAATAAAGCCTCTTGCTGTTTGCATCCGAATCGTGGTCTCGCTGTTCCTTGGGAGGG
TCTCCTCTGAGTGATTGACTACCCACGACGGGGGTCTTTCATTTGGGGGCTCGTCCGGGATTTGGAGACC
CCTGCCCAGGGACCACCGACCCACCACCGGGAGGTAAGCTGGCCAGCAACTTATCTGTGTCTGTCCGATT
GTCTAGTGTCTATGTTTGATGTTATGCGCCTGCGTCTGTACTAGTTAGCTAACTAGCTCTGTATCTGGCG
GACCCGTGGTGGAACTGACGAGTTCTGAACACCCGGCCGCAACCCTGGGAGACGTCCCAGGGACTTTGGG
GGCCGTTTTTGTGGCCCGACCTGAGGAAGGGAGTCGATGTGGAATCCGACCCCGTCAGGATATGTGGTTC
TGGTAGGAGACGAGAACCTAAAACAGTTCCCGCCTCCGTCTGAATTTTTGCTTTCGGTTTGGAACCGAAG
CCGCGCGTCTTGTCTGCTGCAGCGCTGCAGCATCGTTCTGTGTTGTCTCTGTCTGACTGTGTTTCTGTAT
TTGTCTGAAAATTAGGGCCAGACTGTTACCACTCCCTTAAGTTTGACCTTAGGTCACTGGAAAGATGTCG
AGCGGATCGCTCACAACCAGTCGGTAGATGTCAAGAAGAGACGTTGGGTTACCTTCTGCTCTGCAGAATG
GCCAACCTTTAACGTCGGATGGCCGCGAGACGGCACCTTTAACCGAGACCTCATCACCCAGGTTAAGATC
AAGGTCTTTTCACCTGGCCCGCATGGACACCCAGACCAGGTCCCCTACATCGTGACCTGGGAAGCCTTGG
CTTTTGACCCCCCTCCCTGGGTCAAGCCCTTTGTACACCCTAAGCCTCCGCCTCCTCTTCCTCCATCCGC
CCCGTCTCTCCCCCTTGAACCTCCTCGTTCGACCCCGCCTCGATCCTCCCTTTATCCAGCCCTCACTCCT
TCTCTAGGCGCCGGAATTGAAGATCTCGATGAGGCCCTTTCGTCTTCACTCGAGTTTACTCCCTATCAGT
GATAGAGAACGTATGAAGAGTTTACTCCCTATCAGTGATAGAGAACGTATGCAGACTTTACTCCCTATCA
GTGATAGAGAACGTATAAGGAGTTTACTCCCTATCAGTGATAGAGAACGTATGACCAGTTTACTCCCTAT
CAGTGATAGAGAACGTATCTACAGTTTACTCCCTATCAGTGATAGAGAACGTATATCCAGTTTACTCCCT
ATCAGTGATAGAGAACGTATGTCGAGGTAGGCGTGTACGGTGGGCGCCTATAAAAGCAGAGCTCGTTTAG
TGAACCGTCAGATCGCCTGGAGCAATTCCACAACACTTTTGTCTTATACTTGGATCCGCCACCATGCCTG
GGGCCTCGAAGCTCCGGGCGGTTTTGGAGAAGTTGAAGCTCAGCCGCGATGATATCTCCACGGCGGCGGG
GATGGTGAAAGGGGTTGTGGACCACCTGCTGCTCAGACTGAAGTGCGACTCCGCGTTCAGAGGCGTCGGG
CTGCTGAACACCGGGAGCTACTATGAGCACGTGAAGATTTCTGCACCTAATGAATTTGATGTCATGTTTA
AACTGGAAGTCCCCAGAATTCAACTAGAAGAATATTCCAACACTCGTGCATATTACTTTGTGAAATTTAA
AAGAAATCCGAAAGAAAATCCTCTGAGTCAGTTTTTAGAAGGTGAAATATTATCAGCTTCTAAGATGCTG
TCAAAGTTTAGGAAAATCATTAAGGAAGAAATTAACGACATTAAAGATACAGATGTCATCATGAAGAGGA
AAAGAGGAGGGAGCCCTGCTGTAACACTTCTTATTAGTGAAAAAATATCTGTGGATATAACCCTGGCTTT
GGAATCAAAAAGTAGCTGGCCTGCTAGCACCCAAGAAGGCCTGCGCATTCAAAACTGGCTTTCAGCAAAA
GTTAGGAAGCAACTACGACTAAAGCCATTTTACCTTGTACCCAAGCATGCAAAGGAAGGAAATGGTTTCC
AAGAAGAAACATGGCGGCTATCCTTCTCTCACATCGAAAAGGAAATTTTGAACAATCATGGAAAATCTAA
AACGTGCTGTGAAAACAAAGAAGAGAAATGTTGCAGGAAAGATTGTTTAAAACTAATGAAATACCTTTTA
GAACAGCTGAAAGAAAGGTTTAAAGACAAAAAACATCTGGATAAATTCTCTTCTTATCATGTGAAAACTG
CCTTCTTTCACGTATGTACCCAGAACCCTCAAGACAGTCAGTGGGACCGCAAAGACCTGGGCCTCTGCTT
TGATAACTGCGTGACATACTTTCTTCAGTGCCTCAGGACAGAAAAACTTGAGAATTATTTTATTCCTGAA
TTCAATCTATTCTCTAGCAACTTAATTGACAAAAGAAGTAAAGAATTTCTGACAAAGCAAATTGAATATG
AAAGAAACAATGAGTTTCCAGTTTTTGATGAATTTTGAGCGGCCGCGCCGGCGGGCCCGAATTCTACCGG
GTAGGGGAGGCGCTTTTCCCAAGGCAGTCTGGAGCATGCGCTTTAGCAGCCCCGCTGGGCACTTGGCGCT
ACACAAGTGGCCTCTGGCCTCGCACACATTCCACATCCACCGGTAGGCGCCAACCGGCTCCGTTCTTTGG
TGGCCCCTTCGCGCCACCTTCTACTCCTCCCCTAGTCAGGAAGTTCCCCCCCGCCCCGCAGCTCGCGTCG
TGCAGGACGTGACAAATGGAAGTAGCACGTCTCACTAGTCTCGTGCAGATGGACAGCACCGCTGAGCAAT
GGAAGCGGGTAGGCCTTTGGGGCAGCGGCCAATAGCAGCTTTGCTCCTTCGCTTTCTGGGCTCAGAGGCT
GGGAAGGGGTGGGTCCGGGGGCGGGCTCAGGGGCGGGCTCAGGGGCGGGGCGGGCGCCCGAAGGTCCTCC
GGAGGCCCGGCATTCTGCACGCTTCAAAAGCGCACGTCTGCCGCGCTGTTCTCCTCTTCCTCATCTCCGG
GCCTTTCGACCTGCAGCCCAAGCTTACCATGACCGAGTACAAGCCCACGGTGCGCCTCGCCACCCGCGAC
GACGTCCCCAGGGCCGTACGCACCCTCGCCGCCGCGTTCGCCGACTACCCCGCCACGCGCCACACCGTCG
ATCCGGACCGCCACATCGAGCGGGTCACCGAGCTGCAAGAACTCTTCCTCACGCGCGTCGGGCTCGACAT
CGGCAAGGTGTGGGTCGCGGACGACGGCGCCGCGGTGGCGGTCTGGACCACGCCGGAGAGCGTCGAAGCG
GGGGCGGTGTTCGCCGAGATCGGCCCGCGCATGGCCGAGTTGAGCGGTTCCCGGCTGGCCGCGCAGCAAC
AGATGGAAGGCCTCCTGGCGCCGCACCGGCCCAAGGAGCCCGCGTGGTTCCTGGCCACCGTCGGCGTCTC
GCCCGACCACCAGGGCAAGGGTCTGGGCAGCGCCGTCGTGCTCCCCGGAGTGGAGGCGGCCGAGCGCGCC
GGGGTGCCCGCCTTCCTGGAGACCTCCGCGCCCCGCAACCTCCCCTTCTACGAGCGGCTCGGCTTCACCG
TCACCGCCGACGTCGAGGTGCCCGAAGGACCGCGCACCTGGTGCATGACCCGCAAGCCCGGTGCCTGACG
CCCGCCCCACGACCCGCAGCGCCCGACCGAAAGGAGCGCACGACCCCATGCATCGGCGTCTCGAGATATC
AGTGGTCCAGGCTCTAGTTTTGACTCAACAATATCACCAGCTGAAGCCTATAGAGTACGAGCCATAGATA
AAATAAAAGATTTTATTTAGTCTCCAGAAAAAGGGGGGAATGAAAGACCCCACCTGTAGGTTTGGCAAGC
TAGCTTAAGTAACGCCATTTTGCAAGGCATGGAAAAATACATAACTGAGAATAGAGAAGTTCAGATCAAG
GTCAGGAACAGATGGAACAGGGTCGACCCTAGAGAACCATCAGATGTTTCCAGGGTGCCCCAAGGACCTG
AAATGACCCTGTGCCTTATTTGAACTAACCAATCAGTTCGCTTCTCGCTTCTGTTCGCGCGCTTCTGCTC
CCCGAGCTCAATAAAAGAGCCCACAACCCCTCACTCGGGGCGCCAGTCCTCCGATTGACTGAGTCGCCCG
GGTACCCGTGTATCCAATAAACCCTCTTGCAGTTGCATCCGACTTGTGGTCTCGCTGTTCCTTGGGAGGG
TCTCCTCTGAGTGATTGACTACCCGTCAGCGGGGGTCTTTCATTTGGGGGCTCGTCCGGGATCGGGAGAC
CCCTGCCCAGGGACCACCGACCCACCACCGGGAGGTAAGCTGGCTGCCTCGCGCGTTTCGGTGATGACGG
TGAAAACCTCTGACACATGCAGCTCCCGGAGACGGTCACAGCTTGTCTGTAAGCGGATGCCGGGAGCAGA
CAAGCCCGTCAGGGCGCGTCAGCGGGTGTTGGCGGGTGTCGGGGCGCAGCCATGACCCAGTCACGTAGCG
ATAGCGGAGTGTAGATCCGGCTGTGGAATGTGTGTCAGTTAGGGTGTGGAAAGTCCCCAGGCTCCCCAGC
AGGCAGAAGTATGCAAAGCATGCATCTCAATTAGTCAGCAACCAGGTGTGGAAAGTCCCCAGGCTCCCCA
GCAGGCAGAAGTATGCAAAGCATGCATCTCAATTAGTCAGCAACCATAGTCCCGCCCCTAACTCCGCCCA
TCCCGCCCCTAACTCCGCCCAGTTCCGCCCATTCTCCGCCCCATGGCTGACTAATTTTTTTTATTTATGC
AGAGGCCGAGGCCGCCTCGGCCTCTGAGCTATTCCAGAAGTAGTGAGGAGGCTTTTTTGGAGGCCTAGGC
TTTTGCAAAAAGCTTACTGGCTTAACTATGCGGCATCAGAGCAGATTGTACTGAGAGTGCACCATATGCG
GTGTGAAATACCGCACAGATGCGTAAGGAGAAAATACCGCATCAGGCGCTCTTCCGCTTCCTCGCTCACT
GACTCGCTGCGCTCGGTCGTTCGGCTGCGGCGAGCGGTATCAGCTCACTCAAAGGCGGTAATACGGTTAT
CCACAGAATCAGGGGATAACGCAGGAAAGAACATGTGAGCAAAAGGCCAGCAAAAGGCCAGGAACCGTAA
AAAGGCCGCGTTGCTGGCGTTTTTCCATAGGCTCCGCCCCCCTGACGAGCATCACAAAAATCGACGCTCA
AGTCAGAGGTGGCGAAACCCGACAGGACTATAAAGATACCAGGCGTTTCCCCCTGGAAGCTCCCTCGTGC
GCTCTCCTGTTCCGACCCTGCCGCTTACCGGATACCTGTCCGCCTTTCTCCCTTCGGGAAGCGTGGCGCT
TTCTCATAGCTCACGCTGTAGGTATCTCAGTTCGGTGTAGGTCGTTCGCTCCAAGCTGGGCTGTGTGCAC
GAACCCCCCGTTCAGCCCGACCGCTGCGCCTTATCCGGTAACTATCGTCTTGAGTCCAACCCGGTAAGAC
ACGACTTATCGCCACTGGCAGCAGCCACTGGTAACAGGATTAGCAGAGCGAGGTATGTAGGCGGTGCTAC
AGAGTTCTTGAAGTGGTGGCCTAACTACGGCTACACTAGAAGGACAGTATTTGGTATCTGCGCTCTGCTG
AAGCCAGTTACCTTCGGAAAAAGAGTTGGTAGCTCTTGATCCGGCAAACAAACCACCGCTGGTAGCGGTG
GTTTTTTTGTTTGCAAGCAGCAGATTACGCGCAGAAAAAAAGGATCTCAAGAAGATCCTTTGATCTTTTC
TACGGGGTCTGACGCTCAGTGGAACGAAAACTCACGTTAAGGGATTTTGGTCATGAGATTATCAAAAAGG
ATCTTCACCTAGATCCTTTTAAATTAAAAATGAAGTTTTAAATCAATCTAAAGTATATATGAGTAAACTT
GGTCTGACAGTTACCAATGCTTAATCAGTGAGGCACCTATCTCAGCGATCTGTCTATTTCGTTCATCCAT
AGTTGCCTGACTCCCCGTCGTGTAGATAACTACGATACGGGAGGGCTTACCATCTGGCCCCAGTGCTGCA
ATGATACCGCGAGACCCACGCTCACCGGCTCCAGATTTATCAGCAATAAACCAGCCAGCCGGAAGGGCCG
AGCGCAGAAGTGGTCCTGCAACTTTATCCGCCTCCATCCAGTCTATTAATTGTTGCCGGGAAGCTAGAGT
AAGTAGTTCGCCAGTTAATAGTTTGCGCAACGTTGTTGCCATTGCTGCAGGCATCGTGGTGTCACGCTCG
TCGTTTGGTATGGCTTCATTCAGCTCCGGTTCCCAACGATCAAGGCGAGTTACATGATCCCCCATGTTGT
GCAAAAAAGCGGTTAGCTCCTTCGGTCCTCCGATCGTTGTCAGAAGTAAGTTGGCCGCAGTGTTATCACT
CATGGTTATGGCAGCACTGCATAATTCTCTTACTGTCATGCCATCCGTAAGATGCTTTTCTGTGACTGGT
GAGTACTCAACCAAGTCATTCTGAGAATAGTGTATGCGGCGACCGAGTTGCTCTTGCCCGGCGTCAACAC
GGGATAATACCGCGCCACATAGCAGAACTTTAAAAGTGCTCATCATTGGAAAACGTTCTTCGGGGCGAAA
ACTCTCAAGGATCTTACCGCTGTTGAGATCCAGTTCGATGTAACCCACTCGTGCACCCAACTGATCTTCA
GCATCTTTTACTTTCACCAGCGTTTCTGGGTGAGCAAAAACAGGAAGGCAAAATGCCGCAAAAAAGGGAA
TAAGGGCGACACGGAAATGTTGAATACTCATACTCTTCCTTTTTCAATATTATTGAAGCATTTATCAGGG
TTATTGTCTCATGAGCGGATACATATTTGAATGTATTTAGAAAAATAAACAAATAGGGGTTCCGCGCACA
TTTCCCCGAAAAGTGCCACCTGACGTCTAAGAAACCATTATTATCATGACATTAACCTATAAAAATAGGC
GTATCACGAGGCCCTTTCGTCTTCAAGAATTAGCTTGGCCATTGCATACGTTGTATCCATATCATAATAT
GTACATTTATATTGGCTCATGTCCAACATTACCGCCATGTTGACATTGATTATTGACTAGTTATTAATAG
TAATCAATTACGGGGTCATTAGTTCATAGCCCATATATGGAGTTCCGCGTTACATAAC
Features (pLannotate 1.2.2; 18 found; start..end, strand, type, name):
    294..497     +  promoter       CMV promoter: human cytomegalovirus (CMV) immediate early promoter
    498..673     +  LTR            5' LTR (truncated): truncated long terminal repeat from Moloney murine sarcoma virus
    795..1069    +  misc_feature   MESV Ψ (fragment): packaging signal of murine embryonic stem cell virus
   1136..1552    +  CDS            gag (truncated): truncated Moloney murine leukemia virus (MMLV) gag gene lacking the start codon
   1592..1941    +  promoter       TRE3GV promoter: 3rd-generation Tet-responsive promoter that can be activated by binding of Tet-On® 3G, optimized for retroviral and lentiviral vectors
   1957..3045    +  CDS            CGAS (fragment): CGAS_HUMAN - Also known as C6orf150 From Homo sapiens (Human).
   3079..3578    +  promoter       PGK promoter: mouse phosphoglycerate kinase 1 promoter
   3599..4198    +  CDS            PuroR: puromycin N-acetyltransferase; pac from Streptomyces alboniger; confers resistance to puromycin
   4265..4337    +  CDS            env (fragment): murine leukemia virus gPr80 envelope polyprotein precursor; env; proteolytically cleaved into gp70SU and p15TM subunits
   4379..4804    +  LTR            3' LTR (ΔU3): self-inactivating 3' long terminal repeat (LTR) from Moloney murine leukemia virus
   4873..4913    +  CDS            rop (fragment): Rop protein, which maintains plasmids at low copy number; rop
   5015..5053    +  misc_feature   bom (fragment): basis of mobility region from pBR322
   5070..5399    +  promoter       SV40 promoter: SV40 enhancer and early promoter
   5405..5506    +  misc_feature   bom (fragment): basis of mobility region from pBR322
   5692..6280    -  rep_origin     ori: high-copy-number ColE1/pMB1/pBR322/pUC origin of replication
   6451..7311    -  CDS            AmpR: β-lactamase; bla; confers resistance to ampicillin, carbenicillin, and related antibiotics
   7312..7416    -  promoter       AmpR promoter: bla
   7602..293     +  enhancer       CMV enhancer (across the origin): human cytomegalovirus immediate early enhancer
