[The description below was written by a language model from this plasmid's Addgene catalogue record and pLannotate feature annotations shown in this document.]
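Description:
pTRE3G-human cGASdeltaN is a gammaretroviral transfer plasmid built on the pRetroX-TRE3G backbone for doxycycline-controlled expression of an N-terminally truncated human cGAS in mammalian cells. It is propagated in bacteria through a high-copy ColE1/pUC-type origin with ampicillin selection (AmpR under its own bla promoter). The sequenced record is about 7.7 kb, consistent with the stated backbone size plus a roughly 1.1 kb insert.

The viral portion begins with a CMV enhancer/promoter fused to a truncated 5' LTR, a hybrid arrangement that drives strong transcription of the genomic RNA in packaging cells. It is followed by a Ψ packaging signal and a truncated, start-codon-less gag segment that aids encapsidation. Downstream, the TRE3GV promoter, a third-generation Tet-responsive promoter optimised for viral vectors, drives the untagged cGAS fragment encoding residues 160–522, preceded by a Kozak sequence. This promoter is activated only when the Tet-On 3G transactivator is bound in the presence of doxycycline. No transactivator is annotated on this plasmid, so it must be supplied separately in the target cells. A mouse PGK promoter independently expresses puromycin N-acetyltransferase for selection of transduced cells, and the cassette ends in a U3-deleted, self-inactivating 3' LTR that limits LTR-driven transcription after integration. An SV40 promoter and small rop and bom fragments in the backbone appear to be vector remnants.

The construct is intended for making stable, inducible cell lines to study cGAS lacking its N-terminal domain, in the context of work on species-specific self-DNA sensing. The catalogue's Entrez Gene entry lists Adamts1, which does not match the annotated CGAS coding sequence and appears to be a record error.
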