Addgene plasmid #186854: pTRE3G-human cGASdeltaN
Purpose: Doxycycline-dependent expression of human cGAS gene in mammalian cells by retroviral transduction
Depositing lab: Jonathan Kagan. Depositing organization: Boston Children's Hospital. Publication: Species-specific self-DNA detection mechanisms by mammalian cyclic GMP-AMP synthases. Mosallanejad K, Kennedy SN, Bahleda KM, Slavik KM, Zhou W, Govande AA, Hancks DC, Kranzusch PJ, Kagan JC. Sci Immunol. 2023 Jan 20;8(79):eabp9765. doi: 10.1126/sciimmunol.abp9765. Epub 2023 Jan 20. PubMed 36662885.
Backbone
  Vector backbone: pRetroX-TRE3G Vector
  Backbone manufacturer: Takara Bio
  Backbone size w/o insert (bp): 6600
  Vector type: Retroviral
  Selectable markers: Puromycin
Growth in bacteria
  Bacterial resistance: Ampicillin, 100 μg/mL
  Growth temperature: 37°C
  Growth strain: NEB Stable
  Copy number: High Copy
Gene/Insert
  Gene/Insert name: Human cGAS truncation mutant (160-522 a.a.) without tags (alt names: cGAS; cGASdeltaN)
  Species: H. sapiens (human), Synthetic
  Insert size (bp): 1092
  Mutation: N-terminal truncation
  Entrez Gene: Adamts1 (a.k.a. ADAM-TS1, ADAMTS, ADAMTS-1, C3-C5, METH-1, METH1)
  Promoter: TRE3G
  Cloning method: Ligation Independent Cloning
  Sequencing primers: 5′ pCEP_Fw (agagctcgtttagtgaaccg); 3′ MSCV_Rv (cagcggggctgctaaagcgcatgc)
Terms and licenses: Academic/Nonprofit Terms; Industry Terms: Not Available to Industry
Depositor comments: Contains Kozak sequence (gccacc) before start codon. Please visit https://www.biorxiv.org/content/10.1101/2022.03.09.483681v2 for bioRxiv preprint.
How to cite: pTRE3G-human cGASdeltaN was a gift from Jonathan Kagan (Addgene plasmid # 186854 ; http://n2t.net/addgene:186854 ; RRID:Addgene_186854)
